Addgene plasmid #55547: mTurquoise-E1-C-18
Purpose: Localization: Coat Protein, Excitation: 434, Emission: 474
Depositing lab: Michael Davidson. Depositing organization: Florida State University, Tallahassee.
Backbone
  Vector backbone: mTurquoise-C1
  Backbone size w/o insert (bp): 4750
  Vector type: Mammalian Expression
  Selectable markers: Neomycin (select with G418)
Growth in bacteria
  Bacterial resistance: Kanamycin, 50 μg/mL
  Growth temperature: 37°C
  Growth strain: DH5alpha
  Copy number: High Copy
Gene/Insert
  Gene/Insert name: E1 (alt names: Hepatitis C Viral Coating Protein (E1); KF700370)
  Promoter: CMV
  Tag / fusion protein: mTurquoise (N terminal on backbone)
  Cloning method: Unknown
  Sequencing primers: 5′ CMV-F; 3′ SV40pA-R
Terms and licenses: Academic/Nonprofit Terms; Industry Terms
Depositor comments: Hepatitis C Viral Coating Protein (E1). Excitation = 434; Emission = 474
How to cite: mTurquoise-E1-C-18 was a gift from Michael Davidson (Addgene plasmid # 55547 ; http://n2t.net/addgene:55547 ; RRID:Addgene_55547)
