[The description below was written by a language model from this plasmid's Addgene catalogue record and pLannotate feature annotations shown in this document.]
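Description:
mTurquoise-E1-C-18 is a mammalian expression plasmid built on the mTurquoise-C1 backbone. It encodes the hepatitis C virus E1 envelope (coat) glycoprotein fused to the C-terminus of the cyan fluorescent protein mTurquoise. The fusion is driven by the human cytomegalovirus immediate-early enhancer and promoter, and the transcript is terminated by an SV40 polyadenylation signal. In the annotated sequence, the mTurquoise open reading frame is followed, after a short gap consistent with a linker (the "18" in the name probably refers to its length, though the record does not say so), by a roughly 570 nt segment. This segment matches the HCV polyprotein and corresponds to the E1 insert. The automated annotation text attached to it describes E2, but that text simply comes from the whole-polyprotein database entry.

The rest of the plasmid follows the usual C1-type layout. A single NeoR/KanR (aph(3')-II) gene sits behind tandem bacterial (bla-type) and SV40 early promoters and ends in an HSV TK polyadenylation signal. This one cassette gives kanamycin resistance in E. coli and G418 selection in mammalian cells. A high-copy pUC-type origin supports bacterial propagation, and an f1 origin is also present. The small fragments annotated as RSF ori, SV40 large T antigen, ble and bGH poly(A) are most likely partial homology matches or backbone remnants, not functional parts.

The construct is a fluorescent localization marker for imaging the distribution of HCV E1 in transfected mammalian cells. The recorded excitation and emission maxima are 434 nm and 474 nm.
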