Features (pLannotate 1.2.2; 15 found; start..end, strand, type, name):
      7..41      +  rep_origin     RSF ori (fragment): Plasmids containing the RSF 1030 origin of replication can be propagated in E. coli cells that contain additional plasmids with compatible origins.
    109..412     +  enhancer       CMV enhancer: human cytomegalovirus immediate early enhancer
    413..616     +  promoter       CMV promoter: human cytomegalovirus (CMV) immediate early promoter
    661..1377    +  CDS            mTurquoise: mTurquoise is a basic (constitutively fluorescent) cyan fluorescent protein published in 2010, derived from Aequorea victoria. It has low acid sensitivity.
   1435..2004    +  CDS            POLG_HCVHK (fragment): Experimental evidence at protein level: Swiss-Prot protein existence level 1. [Envelope glycoprotein E2]: Forms a heterodimer with envelope glycoprotein E1, which mediates virus attachment to the host cell, virion internalization through clathrin-dependent endocytosis and fusion with host membrane (By similarity). Fusion with the host cell is most likely mediated by both E1 and E2, through conformational rearrangements of the heterodimer required for fusion rather than a classical class II fusion mechanism (By similarity). The interaction between envelope glycoprotein E2 and host apolipoprotei
   2033..2117    +  CDS            large T antigen (fragment): large T antigen from SV40 (simian virus 40)
   2140..2261    +  polyA_signal   SV40 poly(A) signal: SV40 polyadenylation signal
   2295..2723    -  rep_origin     f1 ori (sequence partly withheld): f1 bacteriophage origin of replication; arrow indicates direction of (+) strand synthesis
   2750..2854    +  promoter       AmpR promoter: bla
   2856..3213    +  promoter       SV40 promoter: SV40 enhancer and early promoter
   3248..4042    +  CDS            NeoR/KanR: aminoglycoside phosphotransferase from Tn5; aph(3')-II (or nptII); confers resistance to neomycin, kanamycin, and G418 (Geneticin®)
   4063..4215    +  CDS            ble (fragment): BLE_KLEPN - Experimental evidence at protein level: Swiss-Prot protein existence level 1. Binding protein with a strong affinity to the bleomycin family of antibiotics. Binds to CL990; an antimitotic-antibiotic compound. From Klebsiella pneumoniae.
   4274..4321    +  polyA_signal   HSV TK poly(A) signal: herpes simplex virus thymidine kinase polyadenylation signal (Cole and Stacy, 1985)
   4412..4428    -  polyA_signal   bGH poly(A) signal (fragment): bovine growth hormone polyadenylation signal
   4650..5238    +  rep_origin     ori: high-copy-number ColE1/pMB1/pBR322/pUC origin of replication
>Addgene plasmid #55547 | mTurquoise-E1-C-18 | addgene full sequence | sequence record 300771 | Addgene NGS Result
CCTGCGTTATCCCCTGATTCTGTGGATAACCGTATTACCGCCATGCATTAGTTATTAATAGTAATCAATT
ACGGGGTCATTAGTTCATAGCCCATATATGGAGTTCCGCGTTACATAACTTACGGTAAATGGCCCGCCTG
GCTGACCGCCCAACGACCCCCGCCCATTGACGTCAATAATGACGTATGTTCCCATAGTAACGCCAATAGG
GACTTTCCATTGACGTCAATGGGTGGAGTATTTACGGTAAACTGCCCACTTGGCAGTACATCAAGTGTAT
CATATGCCAAGTACGCCCCCTATTGACGTCAATGACGGTAAATGGCCCGCCTGGCATTATGCCCAGTACA
TGACCTTATGGGACTTTCCTACTTGGCAGTACATCTACGTATTAGTCATCGCTATTACCATGGTGATGCG
GTTTTGGCAGTACATCAATGGGCGTGGATAGCGGTTTGACTCACGGGGATTTCCAAGTCTCCACCCCATT
GACGTCAATGGGAGTTTGTTTTGGCACCAAAATCAACGGGACTTTCCAAAATGTCGTAACAACTCCGCCC
CATTGACGCAAATGGGCGGTAGGCGTGTACGGTGGGAGGTCTATATAAGCAGAGCTGGTTTAGTGAACCG
TCAGATCCGCTAGCGCTACCGGTCGCCACCATGGTGAGCAAGGGCGAGGAGCTGTTCACCGGGGTGGTGC
CCATCCTGGTCGAGCTGGACGGCGACGTAAACGGCCACAAGTTCAGCGTGTCCGGCGAGGGCGAGGGCGA
TGCCACCTACGGCAAGCTGACCCTGAAGTTCATCTGCACCACCGGCAAGCTGCCCGTGCCCTGGCCCACC
CTCGTGACCACCCTGTCCTGGGGCGTGCAGTGCTTCGCCCGCTACCCCGACCACATGAAGCAGCACGACT
TCTTCAAGTCCGCCATGCCCGAAGGCTACGTCCAGGAGCGCACCATCTTCTTCAAGGACGACGGCAACTA
CAAGACCCGCGCCGAGGTGAAGTTCGAGGGCGACACCCTGGTGAACCGCATCGAGCTGAAGGGCATCGAC
TTCAAGGAGGACGGCAACATCCTGGGGCACAAGCTGGAGTACAACTACATCAGCGACAACGTCTATATCA
CCGCCGACAAGCAGAAGAACGGCATCAAGGCCAACTTCAAGATCCGCCACAACATCGAGGACGGCGGCGT
GCAGCTCGCCGACCACTACCAGCAGAACACCCCCATCGGCGACGGCCCCGTGCTGCTGCCCGACAACCAC
TACCTGAGCACCCAGTCCAAGCTGAGCAAAGACCCCAACGAGAAGCGCGATCACATGGTCCTGCTGGAGT
TCGTGACCGCCGCCGGGATCACTCTCGGCATGGACGAGCTGTACAAGTCCGGACTCAGATCTAGTAGCGG
AGGTAGCGCATCCGGCGGAAGCGGAGGAAGCGCCCAGGTGAAGAATACCAGTAGCAGCTACATGGTGACC
AATGACTGCTCCAATGACAGCATCACTTGGCAGCTCGAGGCTGCGGTTCTCCACGTCCCCGGGTGCGTCC
CGTGCGAGAGAGTGGGGAATACGTCACGGTGTTGGGTGCCAGTCTCGCCAAACATGGCTGTGCGGCAGCC
CGGTGCCCTCACGCAGGGTCTGCGGACGCACATCGATATGGTTGTGATGTCCGCCACCTTCTGCTCTGCT
CTCTACGTGGGGGACCTCTGTGGCGGGGTGATGCTCGCGGCCCAGGTGTTCATCGTCTCGCCGCAGTACC
ACTGGTTTGTGCAAGAATGCAATTGCTCCATCTACCCTGGCACCATCACTGGACACCGCATGGCATGGGA
CATGATGATGAACTGGTCGCCCACGGCCACCATGATCCTGGCGTACGTGATGCGCGTCCCCGAGGTCATC
ATAGACATCGTTAGCGGGGCTCACTGGGGCGTCATGTTCGGCTTGGCCTACTTCTCTATGCAGGGAGCGT
GGGCGAAGGTCATTGTCATCCTTCTGCTGGCCGCTGGGGTGGACGCGTAGGGATCCACCGGATCTAGATA
ACTGATCATAATCAGCCATACCACATTTGTAGAGGTTTTACTTGCTTTAAAAAACCTCCCACACCTCCCC
CTGAACCTGAAACATAAAATGAATGCAATTGTTGTTGTTAACTTGTTTATTGCAGCTTATAATGGTTACA
AATAAAGCAATAGCATCACAAATTTCACAAATAAAGCATTTTTTTCACTGCATTCTAGTTGTGGTTTGTC
CAAACTCATCAATGTATCTTAACGCGTAAATTGTAAGCGTTAATATTTTGTTAAAATTCGCGTTAAATTT
TTGTTAAATCAGCTCATTTTTTAACCAATAGGCCGAAATCGGCAAAATCCCTTATAAATCAAAAGAATAG
ACCGAGATAGGGT
[37 nt withheld, positions 2394-2430]
AAAGAACGTGGACTCCAACGTCAAAGG
[49 nt withheld, positions 2458-2506]
T
[91 nt withheld, positions 2508-2598]
G
[124 nt withheld, positions 2600-2723]
CAGGTGGCACTTTTCGGGGAAATGTGCGCGGAACCCCTATTTGTTTATTTTTCTAAATACATTCAAATAT
GTATCCGCTCATGAGACAATAACCCTGATAAATGCTTCAATAATATTGAAAAAGGAAGAGTCCTGAGGCG
GAAAGAACCAGCTGTGGAATGTGTGTCAGTTAGGGTGTGGAAAGTCCCCAGGCTCCCCAGCAGGCAGAAG
TATGCAAAGCATGCATCTCAATTAGTCAGCAACCAGGTGTGGAAAGTCCCCAGGCTCCCCAGCAGGCAGA
AGTATGCAAAGCATGCATCTCAATTAGTCAGCAACCATAGTCCCGCCCCTAACTCCGCCCATCCCGCCCC
TAACTCCGCCCAGTTCCGCCCATTCTCCGCCCCATGGCTGACTAATTTTTTTTATTTATGCAGAGGCCGA
GGCCGCCTCGGCCTCTGAGCTATTCCAGAAGTAGTGAGGAGGCTTTTTTGGAGGCCTAGGCTTTTGCAAA
GATCGATCAAGAGACAGGATGAGGATCGTTTCGCATGATTGAACAAGATGGATTGCACGCAGGTTCTCCG
GCCGCTTGGGTGGAGAGGCTATTCGGCTATGACTGGGCACAACAGACAATCGGCTGCTCTGATGCCGCCG
TGTTCCGGCTGTCAGCGCAGGGGCGCCCGGTTCTTTTTGTCAAGACCGACCTGTCCGGTGCCCTGAATGA
ACTGCAAGACGAGGCAGCGCGGCTATCGTGGCTGGCCACGACGGGCGTTCCTTGCGCAGCTGTGCTCGAC
GTTGTCACTGAAGCGGGAAGGGACTGGCTGCTATTGGGCGAAGTGCCGGGGCAGGATCTCCTGTCATCTC
ACCTTGCTCCTGCCGAGAAAGTATCCATCATGGCTGATGCAATGCGGCGGCTGCATACGCTTGATCCGGC
TACCTGCCCATTCGACCACCAAGCGAAACATCGCATCGAGCGAGCACGTACTCGGATGGAAGCCGGTCTT
GTCGATCAGGATGATCTGGACGAAGAGCATCAGGGGCTCGCGCCAGCCGAACTGTTCGCCAGGCTCAAGG
CGAGCATGCCCGACGGCGAGGATCTCGTCGTGACCCATGGCGATGCCTGCTTGCCGAATATCATGGTGGA
AAATGGCCGCTTTTCTGGATTCATCGACTGTGGCCGGCTGGGTGTGGCGGACCGCTATCAGGACATAGCG
TTGGCTACCCGTGATATTGCTGAAGAGCTTGGCGGCGAATGGGCTGACCGCTTCCTCGTGCTTTACGGTA
TCGCCGCTCCCGATTCGCAGCGCATCGCCTTCTATCGCCTTCTTGACGAGTTCTTCTGAGCGGGACTCTG
GGGTTCGAAATGACCGACCAAGCGACGCCCAACCTGCCATCACGAGATTTCGATTCCACCGCCGCCTTCT
ATGAAAGGTTGGGCTTCGGAATCGTTTTCCGGGACGCCGGCTGGATGATCCTCCAGCGCGGGGATCTCAT
GCTGGAGTTCTTCGCCCACCCTAGGGGGAGGCTAACTGAAACACGGAAGGAGACAATACCGGAAGGAACC
CGCGCTATGACGGCAATAAAAAGACAGAATAAAACGCACGGTGTTGGGTCGTTTGTTCATAAACGCGGGG
TTCGGTCCCAGGGCTGGCACTCTGTCGATACCCCACCGAGACCCCATTGGGGCCAATACGCCCGCGTTTC
TTCCTTTTCCCCACCCCACCCCCCAAGTTCGGGTGAAGGCCCAGGGCTCGCAGCCAACGTCGGGGCGGCA
GGCCCTGCCATAGCCTCAGGTTACTCATATATACTTTAGATTGATTTAAAACTTCATTTTTAATTTAAAA
GGATCTAGGTGAAGATCCTTTTTGATAATCTCATGACCAAAATCCCTTAACGTGAGTTTTCGTTCCACTG
AGCGTCAGACCCCGTAGAAAAGATCAAAGGATCTTCTTGAGATCCTTTTTTTCTGCGCGTAATCTGCTGC
TTGCAAACAAAAAAACCACCGCTACCAGCGGTGGTTTGTTTGCCGGATCAAGAGCTACCAACTCTTTTTC
CGAAGGTAACTGGCTTCAGCAGAGCGCAGATACCAAATACTGTTCTTCTAGTGTAGCCGTAGTTAGGCCA
CCACTTCAAGAACTCTGTAGCACCGCCTACATACCTCGCTCTGCTAATCCTGTTACCAGTGGCTGCTGCC
AGTGGCGATAAGTCGTGTCTTACCGGGTTGGACTCAAGACGATAGTTACCGGATAAGGCGCAGCGGTCGG
GCTGAACGGGGGGTTCGTGCACACAGCCCAGCTTGGAGCGAACGACCTACACCGAACTGAGATACCTACA
GCGTGAGCTATGAGAAAGCGCCACGCTTCCCGAAGGGAGAAAGGCGGACAGGTATCCGGTAAGCGGCAGG
GTCGGAACAGGAGAGCGCACGAGGGAGCTTCCAGGGGGAAACGCCTGGTATCTTTATAGTCCTGTCGGGT
TTCGCCACCTCTGACTTGAGCGTCGATTTTTGTGATGCTCGTCAGGGGGGCGGAGCCTATGGAAAAACGC
CAGCAACGCGGCCTTTTTACGGTTCCTGGCCTTTTGCTGGCCTTTTGCTCACATGTTCTTT
