>Addgene plasmid #55547 | mTurquoise-E1-C-18 | depositor partial sequence | sequence record 85954 | insert sequence
AACCGTCAGATCCGCTAGCGCTACCGGTCGCCACCATGGTGAGCAAGGGCGAGGAGCTGTTCACCGGGGT
GGTGCCCATCCTGGTCGAGCTGGACGGCGACGTAAACGGCCACAAGTTCAGCGTGTCCGGCGAGGGCGAG
GGCGATGCCACCTACGGCAAGCTGACCCTGAAGTTCATCTGCACCACCGGCAAGCTGCCCGTGCCCTGGC
CCACCCTCGTGACCACCCTGTCCTGGGGCGTGCAGTGCTTCGCCCGCTACCCCGACCACATGAAGCAGCA
CGACTTCTTCAAGTCCGCCATGCCCGAAGGCTACGTCCAGGAGCGCACCATCTTCTTCAAGGACGACGGC
AACTACAAGACCCGCGCCGAGGTGAAGTTCGAGGGCGACACCCTGGTGAACCGCATCGAGCTGAAGGGCA
TCGACTTCAAGGAGGACGGCAACATCCTGGGGCACAAGCTGGAGTACAACTACATCAGCGACAACGTCTA
TATCACCGCCGACAAGCAGAAGAACGGCATCAAGGCCAACTTCAAGATCCGCCACAACATCGAGGACGGC
GGCGTGCAGCTCGCCGACCACTACCAGCAGAACACCCCCATCGGCGACGGCCCCGTGCTGCTGCCCGACA
ACCACTACCTGAGCACCCAGTCCAAGCTGAGCAAAGACCCCAACGAGAAGCGCGATCACATGGTCCTGCT
GGAGTTCGTGACCGCCGCCGGGATCACTCTCGGCATGGACGAGCTGTACAAGTCCGGACTCAGATCTAGT
AGCGGAGGTAGCGCATCCGGCGGAAGCGGAGGAAGCGCCCAGGTGAAGAATACCAGTAGCAGCTACATGG
TGACCAATGACTGCTCCAATGACAGCATCACTTGGCAGCTCGAGGCTGCGGTTCTCCACGTCCCCGGGTG
CGTCCCGTGCGAGAGAGTGGGGAATACGTCACGGTGTTGGGTGCCAGTCTCGCCAAACATGGCTGTGCGG
CAGCCCGGTGCCCTCACGCAGGGTCTGCGGACGCACATCGATATGGTTGTGATGTCCGCCACCTTCTGCT
CTGCTCTCTACGTGGGGGACCTCTGTGGCGGGGTGATGCTCGCGGCCCAGGTGTTCATCGTCTCGCCGCA
GTACCACTGGTTTGTGCAAGAATGCAATTGCTCCATCTACCCTGGCACCATCACTGGACACCGCATGGCA
TGGGACATGATGATGAACTGGTCGCCCACGGCCACCATGATCCTGGCGTACGTGATGCGCGTCCCCGAGG
TCATCATAGACATCGTTAGCGGGGCTCACTGGGGCGTCATGTTCGGCTTGGCCTACTTCTCTATGCAGGG
AGCGTGGGCGAAGGTCATTGTCATCCTTCTGCTGGCCGCTGGGGTGGACGCGTAGGGATCCACCGGATCT
AGATAACTGATCATAATCAGCCATACCA
